Addgene plasmid #147031: pnEA-NpG_N
Purpose: (Empty Backbone) Bacterial Expression vector
Depositing lab: Elisa Izaurralde. Depositing organization: Max Planck Institute for Developmental Biology. Publication: Deciphering correct strategies for multiprotein complex assembly by co-expression: application to complexes as large as the histone octamer. Diebold ML, Fribourg S, Koch M, Metzger T, Romier C. J Struct Biol. 2011 Aug;175(2):178-88. doi: 10.1016/j.jsb.2011.02.001. Epub 2011 Feb 12. PubMed 21320604.
Backbone
  Vector backbone: pnEA
  Vector type: Bacterial Expression
Growth in bacteria
  Bacterial resistance: Ampicillin, 100 μg/mL
  Growth temperature: 37°C
  Growth strain: DH5alpha
  Copy number: Low Copy
Gene/Insert
  Gene/Insert name: None
Terms and licenses: Academic/Nonprofit Terms; Industry Terms: Not Available to Industry
Depositor comments: Plasmids from this collection were made available to the research community and donated after the lab closed. Please note that the sequence provided by the depositing laboratory may be theoretical/predicted or based on Sanger sequencing results. There may be discrepancies between sequencing results obtained by Addgene and the depositor sequence. If an Addgene verified sequence is not available, please contact before placing your order to request that our lab fully sequence the plasmid.
How to cite: pnEA-NpG_N was a gift from Elisa Izaurralde (Addgene plasmid # 147031 ; http://n2t.net/addgene:147031 ; RRID:Addgene_147031)
