[The description below was written by a language model from this plasmid's Addgene catalogue record and pLannotate feature annotations shown in this document.]
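Description:
pnEA-NpG_N is an empty bacterial expression backbone of the pnEA family, a pET-like vector series associated with work on co-expressing and assembling multiprotein complexes in E. coli. It carries no insert. The annotated 6,393-nt depositor sequence shows a pBR322-type architecture. A ColE1/pMB1 origin is accompanied by the bom mobility region and the rop gene, which holds plasmid number down and fits the catalogue's "low copy" designation. Selection is by ampicillin through β-lactamase expressed from its own promoter. Several tetracycline-resistance fragments and the tet promoter are also annotated. They appear to be non-functional remnants of the pBR322 ancestor, interrupted by the inserted lacI and expression modules, and not a usable second marker.

The expression cassette consists of a T7 promoter followed directly by a lac operator, the strong T7 gene 10 ribosome binding site, an open reading frame for Schistosoma japonicum glutathione S-transferase (GST), and a T7 terminator. A plasmid-borne lacI gene with its own promoter supplies the repressor. Transcription therefore depends on a host that provides T7 RNA polymerase and can be induced with IPTG. GST sits upstream of the gap before the terminator, where a gene of interest would presumably be cloned, giving an N-terminal GST fusion suited to glutathione affinity purification and often to improved solubility. The short fragment annotated as a T7 gene 10B-derived tag just before the terminator is probably residual vector sequence. The record does not describe the cloning sites or any protease cleavage site between GST and the target. The depositor also notes that the sequence may be theoretical and not experimentally verified.
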