Features (pLannotate 1.2.2; 19 found; start..end, strand, type, name):
    104..208     +  promoter       AmpR promoter: bla
    209..1069    +  CDS            AmpR: β-lactamase; bla; confers resistance to ampicillin, carbenicillin, and related antibiotics
   1240..1828    +  rep_origin     ori: high-copy-number ColE1/pMB1/pBR322/pUC origin of replication
   2014..2156    -  misc_feature   bom: basis of mobility region from pBR322
   2258..2449    -  CDS            rop: Rop protein, which maintains plasmids at low copy number; rop
   2466..2846    +  CDS            YPB1_ECOLX: Protein predicted: Swiss-Prot protein existence level 4. From Escherichia coli.
   3088..3712    -  CDS            TcR (fragment): tetracycline efflux protein; tet; confers resistance to tetracycline
   3727..3748    -  protein_bind   CAP binding site: CAP binding activates transcription in the presence of cAMP. E. coli catabolite activator protein
   3761..4843    -  CDS            lacI: lac repressor; lacI; The lac repressor binds to the lac operator to inhibit transcription in E. coli. This inhibition can be relieved by adding lactose or isopropyl-β-D-thiogalactopyranoside (IPTG).
   4844..4921    -  promoter       lacI promoter: lacI
   4929..5208    -  CDS            TcR (fragment): tetracycline efflux protein; tet; confers resistance to tetracycline
   5230..5248    +  promoter       T7 promoter: promoter for bacteriophage T7 RNA polymerase
   5249..5273    +  protein_bind   lac operator: The lac repressor binds to the lac operator to inhibit transcription in E. coli. This inhibition can be relieved by adding lactose or isopropyl-β-D-thiogalactopyranoside (IPTG). lac repressor encoded by lacI
   5288..5310    +  RBS            RBS: efficient ribosome binding site from bacteriophage T7 gene 10 (Olins and Rangwala, 1989)
   5321..5971    +  CDS            GST: glutathione S-transferase from Schistosoma japonicum
   6077..6126    +  CDS            SET1 (fragment): solubility-enhancement tag derived from T7 phage gene 10B
   6134..6181    +  terminator     T7 terminator: transcription terminator for bacteriophage T7 RNA polymerase
   6204..6308    -  CDS            TcR (fragment): tetracycline efflux protein; tet; confers resistance to tetracycline
   6356..6384    -  promoter       tet promoter: E. coli promoter for tetracycline efflux protein gene
>Addgene plasmid #147031 | pnEA-NpG_N | depositor full sequence | sequence record 289478 | Full Sequence
TTCTTGAAGACGAAAGGGCCTCGTGATACGCCTATTTTTATAGGTTAATGTCATGATAATAATGGTTTCT
TAGACGTCAGGTGGCACTTTTCGGGGAAATGTGCGCGGAACCCCTATTTGTTTATTTTTCTAAATACATT
CAAATATGTATCCGCTCATGAGACAATAACCCTGATAAATGCTTCAATAATATTGAAAAAGGAAGAGTAT
GAGTATTCAACATTTCCGTGTCGCCCTTATTCCCTTTTTTGCGGCATTTTGCCTTCCTGTTTTTGCTCAC
CCAGAAACGCTGGTGAAAGTAAAAGATGCTGAAGATCAGTTGGGTGCACGAGTGGGTTACATCGAACTGG
ATCTCAACAGCGGTAAGATCCTTGAGAGTTTTCGCCCCGAAGAACGTTTTCCAATGATGAGCACTTTTAA
AGTTCTGCTATGTGGCGCGGTATTATCCCGTGTTGACGCCGGGCAAGAGCAACTCGGTCGCCGCATACAC
TATTCTCAGAATGACTTGGTTGAGTACTCACCAGTCACAGAAAAGCATCTTACGGATGGCATGACAGTAA
GAGAATTATGCAGTGCTGCCATAACCATGAGTGATAACACTGCGGCCAACTTACTTCTGACAACGATCGG
AGGACCGAAGGAGCTAACCGCTTTTTTGCACAACATGGGGGATCATGTAACTCGCCTTGATCGTTGGGAA
CCGGAGCTGAATGAAGCCATACCAAACGACGAGCGTGACACCACGATGCCTGCAGCAATGGCAACAACGT
TGCGCAAACTATTAACTGGCGAACTACTTACTCTAGCTTCCCGGCAACAATTAATAGACTGGATGGAGGC
GGATAAAGTTGCAGGACCACTTCTGCGCTCGGCCCTTCCGGCTGGCTGGTTTATTGCTGATAAATCTGGA
GCCGGTGAGCGTGGGTCTCGCGGTATCATTGCAGCACTGGGGCCAGATGGTAAGCCCTCCCGTATCGTAG
TTATCTACACGACGGGGAGTCAGGCAACTATGGATGAACGAAATAGACAGATCGCTGAGATAGGTGCCTC
ACTGATTAAGCATTGGTAACTGTCAGACCAAGTTTACTCATATATACTTTAGATTGATTTAAAACTTCAT
TTTTAATTTAAAAGGATCTAGGTGAAGATCCTTTTTGATAATCTCATGACCAAAATCCCTTAACGTGAGT
TTTCGTTCCACTGAGCGTCAGACCCCGTAGAAAAGATCAAAGGATCTTCTTGAGATCCTTTTTTTCTGCG
CGTAATCTGCTGCTTGCAAACAAAAAAACCACCGCTACCAGCGGTGGTTTGTTTGCCGGATCAAGAGCTA
CCAACTCTTTTTCCGAAGGTAACTGGCTTCAGCAGAGCGCAGATACCAAATACTGTCCTTCTAGTGTAGC
CGTAGTTAGGCCACCACTTCAAGAACTCTGTAGCACCGCCTACATACCTCGCTCTGCTAATCCTGTTACC
AGTGGCTGCTGCCAGTGGCGATAAGTCGTGTCTTACCGGGTTGGACTCAAGACGATAGTTACCGGATAAG
GCGCAGCGGTCGGGCTGAACGGGGGGTTCGTGCACACAGCCCAGCTTGGAGCGAACGACCTACACCGAAC
TGAGATACCTACAGCGTGAGCTATGAGAAAGCGCCACGCTTCCCGAAGGGAGAAAGGCGGACAGGTATCC
GGTAAGCGGCAGGGTCGGAACAGGAGAGCGCACGAGGGAGCTTCCAGGGGGAAACGCCTGGTATCTTTAT
AGTCCTGTCGGGTTTCGCCACCTCTGACTTGAGCGTCGATTTTTGTGATGCTCGTCAGGGGGGCGGAGCC
TATGGAAAAACGCCAGCAACGCGGCCTTTTTACGGTTCCTGGCCTTTTGCTGGCCTTTTGCTCACATGTT
CTTTCCTGCGTTATCCCCTGATTCTGTGGATAACCGTATTACCGCCTTTGAGTGAGCTGATACCGCTCGC
CGCAGCCGAACGACCGAGCGCAGCGAGTCAGTGAGCGAGGAAGCGGAAGAGCGCCTGATGCGGTATTTTC
TCCTTACGCATCTGTGCGGTATTTCACACCGCATATATGGTGCACTCTCAGTACAATCTGCTCTGATGCC
GCATAGTTAAGCCAGTATACACTCCGCTATCGCTACGTGACTGGGTCATGGCTGCGCCCCGACACCCGCC
AACACCCGCTGACGCGCCCTGACGGGCTTGTCTGCTCCCGGCATCCGCTTACAGACAAGCTGTGACCGTC
TCCGGGAGCTGCATGTGTCAGAGGTTTTCACCGTCATCACCGAAACGCGCGAGGCAGCTGCGGTAAAGCT
CATCAGCGTGGTCGTGAAGCGATTCACAGATGTCTGCCTGTTCATCCGCGTCCAGCTCGTTGAGTTTCTC
CAGAAGCGTTAATGTCTGGCTTCTGATAAAGCGGGCCATGTTAAGGGCGGTTTTTTCCTGTTTGGTCACT
GATGCCTCCGTGTAAGGGGGATTTCTGTTCATGGGGGTAATGATACCGATGAAACGAGAGAGGATGCTCA
CGATACGGGTTACTGATGATGAACATGCCCGGTTACTGGAACGTTGTGAGGGTAAACAACTGGCGGTATG
GATGCGGCGGGACCAGAGAAAAATCACTCAGGGTCAATGCCAGCGCTTCGTTAATACAGATGTAGGTGTT
CCACAGGGTAGCCAGCAGCATCCTGCGATGCAGATCCGGAACATAATGGTGCAGGGCGCTGACTTCCGCG
TTTCCAGACTTTACGAAACACGGAAACCGAAGACCATTCATGTTGTTGCTCAGGTCGCAGACGTTTTGCA
GCAGCAGTCGCTTCACGTTCGCTCGCGTATCGGTGATTCATTCTGCTAACCAGTAAGGCAACCCCGCCAG
CCTAGCCGGGTCCTCAACGACAGGAGCACGATCATGCGCACCCGTGGCCAGGACCCAACGCTGCCCGAGA
TGCGCCGCGTGCGGCTGCTGGAGATGGCGGACGCGATGGATATGTTCTGCCAAGGGTTGGTTTGCGCATT
CACAGTTCTCCGCAAGAATTGATTGGCTCCAATTCTTGGAGTGGTGAATCCGTTAGCGAGGTGCCGCCGG
CTTCCATTCAGGTCGAGGTGGCCCGGCTCCATGCACCGCGACGCAACGCGGGGAGGCAGACAAGGTATAG
GGCGGCGCCTACAATCCATGCCAACCCGTTCCATGTGCTCGCCGAGGCGGCATAAATCGCCGTGACGATC
AGCGGTCCAGTGATCGAAGTTAGGCTGGTAAGAGCCGCGAGCGATCCTTGAAGCTGTCCCTGATGGTCGT
CATCTACCTGCCTGGACAGCATGGCCTGCAACGCGGGCATCCCGATGCCGCCGGAAGCGAGAAGAATCAT
AATGGGGAAGGCCATCCAGCCTCGCGTCGCGAACGCCAGCAAGACGTAGCCCAGCGCGTCGGCCGCCATG
CCGGCGATAATGGCCTGCTTCTCGCCGAAACGTTTGGTGGCGGGACCAGTGACGAAGGCTTGAGCGAGGG
CGTGCAAGATTCCGAATACCGCAAGCGACAGGCCGATCATCGTCGCGCTCCAGCGAAAGCGGTCCTCGCC
GAAAATGACCCAGAGCGCTGCCGGCACCTGTCCTACGAGTTGCATGATAAAGAAGACAGTCATAAGTGCG
GCGACGATAGTCATGCCCCGCGCCCACCGGAAGGAGCTGACTGGGTTGAAGGCTCTCAAGGGCATCGGTC
GAGATCCCGGTGCCTAATGAGTGAGCTAACTTACATTAATTGCGTTGCGCTCACTGCCCGCTTTCCAGTC
GGGAAACCTGTCGTGCCAGCTGCATTAATGAATCGGCCAACGCGCGGGGAGAGGCGGTTTGCGTATTGGG
CGCCAGGGTGGTTTTTCTTTTCACCAGTGAGACGGGCAACAGCTGATTGCCCTTCACCGCCTGGCCCTGA
GAGAGTTGCAGCAAGCGGTCCACGCTGGTTTGCCCCAGCAGGCGAAAATCCTGTTTGATGGTGGTTAACG
GCGGGATATAACATGAGCTGTCTTCGGTATCGTCGTATCCCACTACCGAGATATCCGCACCAACGCGCAG
CCCGGACTCGGTAATGGCGCGCATTGCGCCCAGCGCCATCTGATCGTTGGCAACCAGCATCGCAGTGGGA
ACGATGCCCTCATTCAGCATTTGCATGGTTTGTTGAAAACCGGACATGGCACTCCAGTCGCCTTCCCGTT
CCGCTATCGGCTGAATTTGATTGCGAGTGAGATATTTATGCCAGCCAGCCAGACGCAGACGCGCCGAGAC
AGAACTTAATGGGCCCGCTAACAGCGCGATTTGCTGGTGACCCAATGCGACCAGATGCTCCACGCCCAGT
CGCGTACCGTCTTCATGGGAGAAAATAATACTGTTGATGGGTGTCTGGTCAGAGACATCAAGAAATAACG
CCGGAACATTAGTGCAGGCAGCTTCCACAGCAATGGCATCCTGGTCATCCAGCGGATAGTTAATGATCAG
CCCACTGACGCGTTGCGCGAGAAGATTGTGCACCGCCGCTTTACAGGCTTCGACGCCGCTTCGTTCTACC
ATCGACACCACCACGCTGGCACCCAGTTGATCGGCGCGAGATTTAATCGCCGCGACAATTTGCGACGGCG
CGTGCAGGGCCAGACTGGAGGTGGCAACGCCAATCAGCAACGACTGTTTGCCCGCCAGTTGTTGTGCCAC
GCGGTTGGGAATGTAATTCAGCTCCGCCATCGCCGCTTCCACTTTTTCCCGCGTTTTCGCAGAAACGTGG
CTGGCCTGGTTCACCACGCGGGAAACGGTCTGATAAGAGACACCGGCATACTCTGCGACATCGTATAACG
TTACTGGTTTCACATTCACCACCCTGAATTGACTCTCTTCCGGGCGCTATCATGCCATACCGCGAAAGGT
TTTGCGCCATTCGATGGTGTCCGGGATCTCGACGCTCTCCCTTATGCGACTCCTGCATTAGGAAGCAGCC
CAGTAGTAGGTTGAGGCCGTTGAGCACCGCCGCCGCAAGGAATGGTGCATGCAAGGAGATGGCGCCCAAC
AGTCCCCCGGCCACGGGGCCTGCCACCATACCCACGCCGAAACAAGCGCTCATGAGCCCGAAGTGGCGAG
CCCGATCTTCCCCATCGGTGATGTCGGCGATATAGGCGCCAGCAACCGCACCTGTGGCGCCGGTGATGCC
GGCCACGATGCGTCCGGCGTAGAGGATCGAGATCTCGATCCCGCGAAATTAATACGACTCACTATAGGGG
AATTGTGAGCGGATAACAATTCCCCACTAGTAATAATTTTGTTTAACTTTAAGAAGGAGATATACCATGG
CCCCTATACTAGGTTATTGGAAAATTAAGGGCCTTGTGCAACCCACTCGACTTCTTTTGGAATATCTTGA
AGAAAAATATGAAGAGCATTTGTATGAGCGCGATGAAGGTGATAAATGGCGAAACAAAAAGTTTGAATTG
GGTTTGGAGTTTCCCAATCTTCCTTATTATATTGATGGTGATGTTAAATTAACACAGTCTATGGCCATCA
TACGTTATATAGCTGACAAGCACAACATGTTGGGTGGTTGTCCAAAAGAGCGTGCAGAGATTTCAATGCT
TGAAGGAGCGGTTTTGGATATTAGATACGGTGTTTCGAGAATTGCATATAGTAAAGACTTTGAAACTCTC
AAAGTTGATTTTCTTAGCAAGCTACCTGAAATGCTGAAAATGTTCGAAGATCGTTTATGTCATAAAACAT
ATTTAAATGGTGATCATGTAACCCATCCTGACTTCATGTTGTATGACGCTCTTGATGTTGTTTTATACAT
GGACCCAATGTGCCTGGATGCGTTCCCAAAATTAGTTTGTTTTAAAAAACGTATTGAAGCTATCCCACAA
ATTGATAAGTACTTGAAATCCAGCAAGTATATAGCATGGCCTTTGCAGGGCTGGCAAGCCACGTTTGGTG
GTGGCGACCATCCGCCAAAATCGGATGGTACCGGCAGCGGCCTGGAAGTTCTGTTCCAGGGGCCCCATAT
GCTCGAGCTTAAGCAATTGGGATCCTAATAGTCTAGAGCTAGCCCTAGGAGATCCGGCTGCTAACAAAGC
CCGAAAGGAAGCTGAGTTGGCTGCTGCCACCGCTGAGCAATAACTAGCATAACCCCTTGGGGCCTCTAAA
CGGGTCTTGAGGGGTTTTTTGCTGAAAGGAGGAACTATATCCGGATATCCCGCAAGAGGCCCGGCAGTAC
CGGCATAACCAAGCCTATGCCTACAGCATCCAGGGTGACGGTGCCGAGGATGACGATGAGCGCATTGTTA
GATTTCATACACGGTGCCTGACTGCGTTAGCAATTTAACTGTGATAAACTACCGCATTAAAGCTTATCGA
TGATAAGCTGTCAAACATGAGAA
